>Addgene plasmid #202915 | Salsa-BC74-P1G2 | addgene full sequence | sequence record 413457 | Addgene NGS Result
AGCGCCCAATACGCAAACCGCCTCTCCCCGCGCGTTGGCCGATTCATTAATGCAGTCGAGGGATCTCCAT
AAGAGAAGAGGGACAGCTATGACTGGGAGTAGTCAGGAGAGGAGGAAAAATCTGGCTAGTAAAACATGTA
AGGAAAATTTTAGGGATGTTAAAGAAAAAAATAACACAAAACAAAATATAAAAAAAATCTAACCTCAAGT
CAAGGCTTTTCTATGGAATAAGGAATGGACAGCAGGGGGCTGTTTCATATACTGATGACCTCTTTATAGC
CAACCTTTGTTCATGGCAGCCAGCATATGGGCATATGTTGCCAAACTCTAAACCAAATACTCATTCTGAT
GTTTTAAATGATTTGCCCTCCCATATGTCCTTCCGAGTGAGAGACACAAAAAATTCCAACACACTATTGC
AATGAAAATAAATTTCCTTTATTAGCCAGAAGTCAGATGCTCAAGGGGCTTCATGATGTCCCCATAATTT
TTGGCAGAGGGAAAAAGATCGATCTCAGTGGTATTTGTGAGCCAGGGCATTGGCCACACCAGCCACCACC
TTCTGATAGGCAGCCTGCACCTGAGGAGTGAATTCTTTGCCAAAATGATGAGACAGCACAACAACCAGCA
CGTTGCCCAGGAGCTGTAGGAAAGAGAAGAAGGCATGAACATGGTTAGCAGAGGGGCCCGGTTTGGACTC
AGAGTATTTTATCCTCATCTCAAACAGTGTATATCATTGTAACCATAAAGAGAAAGGCAGGATGATGACC
AGGGTGTAGTTGTTTCTACCAATAAGAATATTTCCACGCCAGCCAGAATTTATATGCAGAAATATTCTAC
CTTATCATTTAATTATAACAATTGTTCTCTAAAACTGTGCTGAAGTACAATATAATATACCCTGATTGCC
TTGAAAAAAAAGTGATTAGAGAAAGTACTTACAATCTGACAAATAAACAAAAGTGAATTTAAAAATTCGT
TACAAATGCAAGCTAAAGTTTAACGAAAAAGTTACAGAAAATGAAAAGAAAATAAGAGGAGACAATGGTT
GTCAACAGAGTAGAAAGTGAAAGAAACAAAATTATCATGAGGGTCCATGGTGATACAAGGGACATCTTCC
CATTCTAAACAACACCCTGAAAACTTTGCCCCCTCCATATAACATGAATTTTACAATAGCGAAAAAGAAA
GAACAATCAAGGGTCCCCAAACTCACCCTGAAGTTCTCAGCTCTAGAGATATCGTCGAGGCCGCGCTAGC
GTTTAAACTGTCGACCTTAATTAAGAGATCTGCTCGAGGCGCGTCAGCTGACTAGAGGATCCCCGGGTAC
CGAGCTCGAATTCGGGGCCGCGGAGGCTGGATCGGTCCCGGTGTCTTCTATGGAGGTCAAAACAGCGTGG
ATGGCGTCTCCAGGCGATCTGACGGTTCACTAAACGAGCTCTGCTTATATAGGCCTCCCACCGTACACGC
CTACCTCGACCCGGGTACCGAGCTCGACTTTCACTTTTCTCTATCACTGATAGGGAGTGGTAAACTCGAC
TTTCACTTTTCTCTATCACTGATAGGGAGTGGTAAACTCGACTTTCACTTTTCTCTATCACTGATAGGGA
GTGGTAAACTCGACTTTCACTTTTCTCTATCACTGATAGGGAGTGGTAAACTCGACTTTCACTTTTCTCT
ATCACTGATAGGGAGTGGTAAACTCGACCTATATAAGCAGAGCTCGTTTAGTGAACCGTCAGATCGCCTG
GAGACGCCATCCACGCTGTTTTGACCTCCATAGAAGACACCGGGACCGATCCAGCCTCCGCGGCCCCGAA
TTCCTGCAGCGGCCGCTCTAGAACTAGTGGATCCCCGCGGATGGTGAGCAAGGGCGAGGAGCTGTTCACC
GGGGTGGTGCCCATCCTGGTCGAGCTGGACGGCGACGTAAACGGCCACAAGTTCAGCGTGTCCGGCGAGG
GCGAGGGCGATGCCACCTACGGCAAGCTGACCCTGAAGTTCATCTGCACCACCGGCAAGCTGCCCGTGCC
CTGGCCCACCCTCGTGACCACCCTGACCTACGGCGTGCAGTGCTTCAGCCGCTACCCCGACCACATGAAG
CAGCACGACTTCTTCAAGTCCGCCATGCCCGAAGGCTACGTCCAGGAGCGCACCATCTTCTTCAAGGACG
ACGGCAACTACAAGACCCGCGCCGAGGTGAAGTTCGAGGGCGACACCCTGGTGAACCGCATCGAGCTGAA
GGGCATCGACTTCAAGGAGGACGGCAACATCCTGGGGCACAAGCTGGAGTACAACTACAACAGCCACAAC
GTCTATATCATGGCCGACAAGCAGAAGAACGGCATCAAGGTGAACTTCAAGATCCGCCACAACATCGAGG
ACGGCAGCGTGCAGCTCGCCGACCACTACCAGCAGAACACCCCCATCGGCGACGGCCCCGTGCTGCTGCC
CGACAACCACTACCTGAGCACCCAGTCCGCCCTGAGCAAAGACCCCAACGAGAAGCGCGATCACATGGTC
CTGCTGGAGTTCGTGACCGCCGCCGGGATCACTCTCGGCATGGACGAGCTGTACAAGTAATACCATACGT
GAATTCGATATCAAGCTTGTCGACCTAGTTCTAGAGGATCCAGACATGATAAGATACATTGATGAGTTTG
GACAAACCACAACTAGAATGCAGTGAAAAAAATGCTTTATTTGTGAAATTTGTGATGCTATTGCTTTATT
TGTAACCATTATAAGCTGCAATAAACAAGTTAACAACAACAATTGCATTCATTTTATGTTTCAGGTTCAG
GGGGAGGTGTGGGAGGTTTTTTAAAGCAAGTAAAACCTCTACAAATGTGGTATGGCTGATTATGATCCTG
CAAGCCTCGTCGTCCTGGCCGGACCACGCTATCTGTGCAAGGTCCCCGGCCCCGGACGCGCGCTCCATGA
GCAGAGCGCCCGCCGCCGAGGCGAAGACTCGGGCGGCGCCCTGCCCGTCCCACCAGGTCAACAGGCGGTA
ACCGGCCTCTTCATCGGGAATGCGCGCGACCTTCAGCATCGCCGGCATGTCCCCCTGGCGGACGGGAAGT
ATCCAGCTCGACCAAGCTGGCCGCGTCGAGTGAAGACGAAAGGGCCTCGTGATACGCCTATTTTTATAGG
TTAATGTCATGATAATAATGGTTTCTTAGACGTCAGGTGGCACTTTTCGGGGAAATGTGCGCGGAACCCC
TATTTGTTTATTTTTCTAAATACATTCAAATATGTATCCGCTCATGAGACAATAACCCTGATAAATGCTT
CAATAATATTGAAAAAGGAAGAGTATGAGTATTCAACATTTCCGTGTCGCCCTTATTCCCTTTTTTGCGG
CATTTTGCCTTCCTGTTTTTGCTCACCCAGAAACGCTGGTGAAAGTAAAAGATGCTGAAGATCAGTTGGG
TGCACGAGTGGGTTACATCGAACTGGATCTCAACAGCGGTAAGATCCTTGAGAGTTTTCGCCCCGAAGAA
CGTTTTCCAATGATGAGCACTTTTAAAGTTCTGCTATGTGGCGCGGTATTATCCCGTGTTGACGCCGGGC
AAGAGCAACTCGGTCGCCGCATACACTATTCTCAGAATGACTTGGTTGAGTACTCACCAGTCACAGAAAA
GCATCTTACGGATGGCATGACAGTAAGAGAATTATGCAGTGCTGCCATAACCATGAGTGATAACACTGCG
GCCAACTTACTTCTGACAACGATCGGAGGACCGAAGGAGCTAACCGCTTTTTTGCACAACATGGGGGATC
ATGTAACTCGCCTTGATCGTTGGGAACCGGAGCTGAATGAAGCCATACCAAACGACGAGCGTGACACCAC
GATGCCTGTAGCAATGGCAACAACGTTGCGCAAACTATTAACTGGCGAACTACTTACTCTAGCTTCCCGG
CAACAATTAATAGACTGGATGGAGGCGGATAAAGTTGCAGGACCACTTCTGCGCTCGGCCCTTCCGGCTG
GCTGGTTTATTGCTGATAAATCTGGAGCCGGTGAGCGTGGGTCTCGCGGTATCATTGCAGCACTGGGGCC
AGATGGTAAGCCCTCCCGTATCGTAGTTATCTACACGACGGGGAGTCAGGCAACTATGGATGAACGAAAT
AGACAGATCGCTGAGATAGGTGCCTCACTGATTAAGCATTGGTAACTGTCAGACCAAGTTTACTCATATA
TACTTTAGATTGATTTAAAACTTCATTTTTAATTTAAAAGGATCTAGGTGAAGATCCTTTTTGATAATCT
CATGACCAAAATCCCTTAACGTGAGTTTTCGTTCCACTGAGCGTCAGACCCCGTAGAAAAGATCAAAGGA
TCTTCTTGAGATCCTTTTTTTCTGCGCGTAATCTGCTGCTTGCAAACAAAAAAACCACCGCTACCAGCGG
TGGTTTGTTTGCCGGATCAAGAGCTACCAACTCTTTTTCCGAAGGTAACTGGCTTCAGCAGAGCGCAGAT
ACCAAATACTGTTCTTCTAGTGTAGCCGTAGTTAGGCCACCACTTCAAGAACTCTGTAGCACCGCCTACA
TACCTCGCTCTGCTAATCCTGTTACCAGTGGCTGCTGCCAGTGGCGATAAGTCGTGTCTTACCGGGTTGG
ACTCAAGACGATAGTTACCGGATAAGGCGCAGCGGTCGGGCTGAACGGGGGGTTCGTGCACACAGCCCAG
CTTGGAGCGAACGACCTACACCGAACTGAGATACCTACAGCGTGAGCTATGAGAAAGCGCCACGCTTCCC
GAAGGGAGAAAGGCGGACAGGTATCCGGTAAGCGGCAGGGTCGGAACAGGAGAGCGCACGAGGGAGCTTC
CAGGGGGAAACGCCTGGTATCTTTATAGTCCTGTCGGGTTTCGCCACCTCTGACTTGAGCGTCGATTTTT
GTGATGCTCGTCAGGGGGGCGGAGCCTATGGAAAAACGCCAGCAACGCGGCCTTTTTACGGTTCCTGGCC
TTTTGCTGGCCTTTTGCTCACATGTTCTTTCCTGCGTTATCCCCTGATTCTGTGGATAACCGTATTACCG
CCTTTGAGTGAGCTGATACCGCTCGCCGCAGCCGAACGACCGAGCGCAGCGAGTCAGTGAGCGAGGAAGC
GGAAG
Features (pLannotate 1.2.2; 17 found; start..end, strand, type, name):
      2..55      +  CDS            lacI (fragment): lac repressor; lacI; The lac repressor binds to the lac operator to inhibit transcription in E. coli. This inhibition can be relieved by adding lactose or isopropyl-β-D-thiogalactopyranoside (IPTG).
    388..443     -  polyA_signal   β-globin poly(A) signal: rabbit β-globin polyadenylation signal (Gil and Proudfoot, 1987)
    518..640     -  CDS            HBB: HBB_COLGU - Experimental evidence at transcript level: Swiss-Prot protein existence level 2. Involved in oxygen transport from the lung to the various peripheral tissues. From Colobus guereza (Mantled guereza) (Eastern black-and-white colobus monkey).
    644..1216    -  intron         β-globin intron: intron from rabbit β-globin gene
   1312..1343    -  misc_feature   MCS (fragment): pUC18/19 multiple cloning site
   1437..1475    -  promoter       minimal CMV promoter: human cytomegalovirus (CMV) immediate early promoter
   1493..1708    -  protein_bind   tetracycline response element (fragment): contains seven copies of the tetracycline operator tetO tetracycline repressor TetR
   1708..1753    +  promoter       TRE3GV promoter (fragment): 3rd-generation Tet-responsive promoter that can be activated by binding of Tet-On® 3G, optimized for retroviral and lentiviral vectors
   1829..1856    +  misc_feature   MCS (fragment): pBluescript multiple cloning site
   1861..2580    +  CDS            EGFP: the original enhanced GFP (Yang et al., 1996) mammalian codon-optimized
   2591..2613    +  misc_feature   MCS (fragment): pBluescript multiple cloning site
   2627..2761    -  polyA_signal   SV40 poly(A) signal: SV40 polyadenylation signal
   2784..2867    -  CDS            large T antigen (fragment): large T antigen from SV40 (simian virus 40)
   2861..3091    -  CDS            str (fragment): STR_KLEPN - Protein inferred from homology: Swiss-Prot protein existence level 3. The aminoglycoside phosphotransferases achieve inactivation of their antibiotic substrates by phosphorylation. From Klebsiella pneumoniae.
   3210..3314    +  promoter       AmpR promoter: bla
   3315..4175    +  CDS            AmpR: β-lactamase; bla; confers resistance to ampicillin, carbenicillin, and related antibiotics
   4346..4934    +  rep_origin     ori: high-copy-number ColE1/pMB1/pBR322/pUC origin of replication
