[The description below was written by a language model from this plasmid's Addgene catalogue record and pLannotate feature annotations shown in this document.]
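Description:
Salsa-BC74-P1G2 is a mammalian expression reporter plasmid of about 5.1 kb, built on the pCER206 backbone. It is one member of a barcoded reporter set made for PRESTO-Salsa, a highly multiplexed assay for screening GPCR bioactivity. It is propagated in E. coli as a high-copy plasmid using a ColE1/pUC-type origin, with selection through the β-lactamase (AmpR) gene and its native promoter. No mammalian selection marker is annotated. Short fragments matching lacI, SV40 large T antigen and an aminoglycoside phosphotransferase gene appear to be backbone remnants rather than functional genes.

The payload is a synthetic 730 bp EGFP/BC74 insert under a tetracycline response element. The feature table shows a bidirectional arrangement around the tetO repeats. On one side, a TRE3G-type promoter fragment drives the mammalian codon-optimized EGFP coding sequence, which is followed by a short polylinker region and an SV40 polyadenylation signal that is annotated on the opposite strand. On the other side, a minimal CMV promoter points toward a cloning-site fragment, a rabbit β-globin intron with adjoining globin exon sequence, and a β-globin poly(A) signal, with no reporter gene annotated in that arm.

The barcode is not annotated as a separate feature. The BsrGI and HindIII cloning sites and the insert size suggest it lies at or just beyond the 3′ end of EGFP, so that it would be transcribed with the reporter. In Tango-style assays, receptor activation releases a tTA transactivator that switches on the TRE. Each barcoded transcript could then serve as a sequenceable readout for one receptor in a pooled screen, although the record does not say which receptor BC74 is paired with.
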