Addgene plasmid #202915: Salsa-BC74-P1G2
Purpose: Expression of barcoded reporter plasmid for PRESTO-Salsa; EGFP/BC74
Depositing lab: Noah Palm. Depositing organization: Yale University. Publication: Highly multiplexed bioactivity screening reveals human and microbiota metabolome-GPCRome interactions. Chen H, Rosen CE, Gonzalez-Hernandez JA, Song D, Potempa J, Ring AM, Palm NW. Cell. 2023 Jul 6;186(14):3095-3110.e19. doi: 10.1016/j.cell.2023.05.024. Epub 2023 Jun 14. PubMed 37321219.
Backbone
  Vector backbone: pCER206
  Vector type: Mammalian Expression
Growth in bacteria
  Bacterial resistance: Ampicillin, 100 μg/mL
  Growth temperature: 37°C
  Growth strain: DH5alpha
  Copy number: High Copy
Gene/Insert
  Gene/Insert name: EGFP/BC74
  Species: Synthetic
  Insert size (bp): 730
  Promoter: Tet Response Element (TRE)
  Cloning method: Restriction Enzyme; 5′ cloning site BsrGI (not destroyed); 3′ cloning site HindIII (not destroyed)
  Sequencing primers: 5′ Custom primer (GAAGCGCGATCACATGG)
Terms and licenses: Academic/Nonprofit Terms; Industry Terms: Not Available to Industry
How to cite: Salsa-BC74-P1G2 was a gift from Noah Palm (Addgene plasmid # 202915 ; http://n2t.net/addgene:202915 ; RRID:Addgene_202915)
