>Addgene plasmid #202915 | Salsa-BC74-P1G2 | depositor partial sequence | sequence record 393788 | BC74
TACCATACGT
